Addgene plasmid #239459: pMDS2
Purpose: (Empty Backbone) Simultaneous monitoring of transcription and translation of genes in plant tissues: N- terminus fusion
Depositing lab: Miguel de Lucas. Depositing organization: Durham University. Publication: Elucidating tissue and subcellular specificity of the entire SUMO network reveals how stress responses are fine-tuned in a eukaryote. Banda J, Ghosh S, Roy D, Ingole KD, Clark L, Sharma E, Kakkunath S, Sue-Ob K, Bhosale R, Band L, Ghosh S, Wells D, Atkinson J, Provart NJ, Bennett MJ, Lilley KS, Jones A, De Lucas M, Bishopp A, Sadanandom A. Sci Adv. 2025 Aug 29;11(35):eadw9153. doi: 10.1126/sciadv.adw9153. Epub 2025 Aug 27. PubMed 40864707.
Backbone
  Vector backbone: pMCY2
  Modifications to backbone: included a 3xHA:VENUS:2A:mTurqN7 module for the simultaneous monitoring of transcription and translation. pMDS2 allows N-ternimal 3xHA:VENUS fusion.
  Vector type: Bacterial Expression, Plant Expression
  Selectable markers: Allows Blue/White selection of promoter fragment insert
  Tag / fusion protein: 3xHA:VENUS:2A:mTurqN7 (N terminal on insert)
Growth in bacteria
  Bacterial resistance: Spectinomycin and Streptomycin, 50 & 50 μg/mL
  Growth temperature: 37°C
  Growth strain: DH5alpha
  Copy number: High Copy
Gene/Insert
  Cloning method: Gibson Cloning
Terms and licenses: Academic/Nonprofit Terms; Industry Terms: Not Available to Industry
Depositor comments: Two cloning steps are required for the generation of a "promoter:3xHA:VENUS:GENE:2A:mTurqN7" fragment: A) Cloning of promoter: Primer design: Forward Primer: 5’GATCGGGGCGCGCCCTCGAG+PROMOTER SPECIFIC SEQUENCE 3’ Reverse primer: 5’ GATGGGCATTAACATCTTTTAC+PROMOTER SPECIFIC SEQUENCE 3' Digest plasmid with SapI Clean Perform Gibson Assembly Transform E. coli and select positive colonies LB+Sp/Sm (blue/white selection) B) Cloning of gene fragment: Forward Primer: 5’GTTCTGGTGGGGGTGGCTCC+ GENE SPECIFIC SEQUENCE (starting from the ATG) 3’ Reverse primer: 5’ AACAGCTGGCCCGAGCCACC+GENE SPECIFIC SEQUENCE (without STOP Codon) 3' Digest plasmid with Bsu36I and perform gel purification Perform Gibson Assembly Transform E. coli and select positive colonies LB+Sp/Sm The discrepancies between the depositor's sequence and Addgene's sequences have no functional consequences.
How to cite: pMDS2 was a gift from Miguel de Lucas (Addgene plasmid # 239459 ; http://n2t.net/addgene:239459 ; RRID:Addgene_239459)
