[The description below was written by a language model from this plasmid's Addgene catalogue record and pLannotate feature annotations shown in this document.]
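Description:
pMDS2 is an empty binary-type plant expression backbone derived from pMCY2, designed so that transcription and translation of a gene of interest can be followed at the same time in plant tissues. The 8.5 kb sequence carries nopaline-type left and right T-DNA border repeats, which indicates delivery by Agrobacterium. It has a high-copy ColE1/pUC origin for E. coli and a pSa origin of the kind used in small binary vectors. Bacterial selection is by spectinomycin and streptomycin through aadA. An adjacent sat-1 streptothricin acetyltransferase gene is also annotated, and several small fragments (bla, lacI, RSF ori, bom) appear to be cloning remnants.

The reporter module reads 3xHA, Venus, a 2A peptide and a nuclear-targeted mTurquoise variant (mTurqN7, annotated as mTurquoise2), followed by a CaMV polyadenylation signal. Upstream sits a lacZα cassette with the lac promoter and operator. It acts as a placeholder that is replaced by a chosen promoter through Gibson assembly, giving blue/white screening. In a second Gibson step the gene, without its stop codon, is inserted between Venus and the 2A sequence, producing promoter:3xHA:VENUS:GENE:2A:mTurqN7. The 2A element separates the two products during translation. The turquoise signal therefore reports promoter activity, while the N-terminally HA-Venus-tagged protein reveals the abundance and localisation of the gene product.

The T-DNA also contains a CaMV 35S-driven Arabidopsis PIP2-1 (PIP2A) aquaporin fused to mCherry with a NOS terminator. The catalogue fields do not describe this cassette, but it would be expected to give a red plasma-membrane signal. No plant antibiotic or herbicide resistance marker is annotated or stated in the record.
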