Features (pLannotate 1.2.2; 28 found; start..end, strand, type, name):
      6..69      -  rep_origin     RSF ori (fragment): Plasmids containing the RSF 1030 origin of replication can be propagated in E. coli cells that contain additional plasmids with compatible origins.
     77..101     +  misc_feature   RB T-DNA repeat: right border repeat from nopaline C58 T-DNA
    192..780     -  rep_origin     ori: high-copy-number ColE1/pMB1/pBR322/pUC origin of replication
    874..1659    -  CDS            aadA: S3AD_SHIFL - Experimental evidence at protein level: Swiss-Prot protein existence level 1. Mediates bacterial resistance to the antibiotics streptomycin and spectinomycin. From Shigella flexneri.
   1720..2241    -  CDS            sat-1: STA_ECOLX - Protein inferred from homology: Swiss-Prot protein existence level 3. Involved in resistance to streptothricin, a broad-spectrum antibiotic produced by streptomycetes (PubMed:1850404). Detoxifies streptothricin via acetylation of the beta amino group of the first beta-lysyl moiety of streptothricin (By similarity). From Escherichia coli.
   2337..2465    +  CDS            bla(M) (fragment): β-lactamase lacking the signal sequence; bla(M); allows cytosolic expression of β-lactamase
   2605..2703    +  CDS            TRA2_ECOLX (fragment): Protein predicted: Swiss-Prot protein existence level 4. Required for transposition of transposon Tn903. From Escherichia coli.
   2711..3146    +  rep_origin     pSa ori: origin of replication from bacterial plasmid pSa
   3273..3295    +  misc_feature   LB T-DNA repeat: left border repeat from nopaline C58 T-DNA (truncated)
   3355..3700    +  promoter       CaMV 35S promoter: strong constitutive promoter from cauliflower mosaic virus
   3652..3698    +  promoter       minimal CaMV 35S promoter: minimal 35S promoter from cauliflower mosaic virus
   3740..4600    +  CDS            PIP2-1: PIP21_ARATH - Also known as PIP2A. Experimental evidence at protein level: Swiss-Prot protein existence level 1. Water channel required to facilitate the transport of water across cell membrane. Probably involved in root water uptake. Its function is impaired by Hg(2+). From Arabidopsis thaliana (Mouse-ear cress).
   4607..5316    +  CDS            mCherry (fragment): monomeric derivative of DsRed fluorescent protein (Shaner et al., 2004) mammalian codon-optimized
   5336..5588    +  terminator     NOS terminator: nopaline synthase terminator and poly(A) signal
   5677..5776    +  misc_feature   bom (fragment): basis of mobility region from pBR322
   5782..5939    -  CDS            lacZα (fragment): LacZα fragment of β-galactosidase; lacZ fragment
   5936..5992    +  misc_feature   MCS: pUC18/19 multiple cloning site
   6029..6045    -  protein_bind   lac operator: The lac repressor binds to the lac operator to inhibit transcription in E. coli. This inhibition can be relieved by adding lactose or isopropyl-β-D-thiogalactopyranoside (IPTG). lac repressor encoded by lacI
   6053..6083    -  promoter       lac promoter: promoter for the E. coli lac operon
   6098..6119    -  protein_bind   CAP binding site: CAP binding activates transcription in the presence of cAMP. E. coli catabolite activator protein
   6132..6224    -  CDS            lacI (fragment): lac repressor; lacI; The lac repressor binds to the lac operator to inhibit transcription in E. coli. This inhibition can be relieved by adding lactose or isopropyl-β-D-thiogalactopyranoside (IPTG).
   6226..6283    -  rep_origin     RSF ori (fragment): Plasmids containing the RSF 1030 origin of replication can be propagated in E. coli cells that contain additional plasmids with compatible origins.
   6316..6405    +  CDS            3xHA: three tandem HA epitope tags
   6439..7152    +  CDS            Venus: Venus is a basic (constitutively fluorescent) yellow fluorescent protein published in 2002, derived from Aequorea victoria. It is reported to be a rapidly-maturing weak dimer with moderate acid sensitivity.
   7272..7984    +  CDS            mTurquoise2 (fragment): enhanced monomeric variant of CFP (Goedhart et al., 2012) mammalian codon-optimized
   8291..8467    +  polyA_signal   CaMV poly(A) signal: cauliflower mosaic virus polyadenylation signal
   8483..8518    -  misc_feature   MCS (fragment): pBluescript multiple cloning site
   8531..8549    -  promoter       T3 promoter: promoter for bacteriophage T3 RNA polymerase
>Addgene plasmid #239459 | pMDS2 | addgene full sequence | sequence record 482329 | Addgene NGS Result
GCGCTAGCTCACTCAAAGGCGGTAATACGGTTATCCACAGAATCAGGGGATAACGCAGGAAAGAACATGA
AGGCCTTGACAGGATATATTGGCGGGTAAACTAAGTCGCTGTATGTGTTTGTTTGAGATCTCATGTGAGC
AAAAGGCCAGCAAAAGGCCAGGAACCGTAAAAAGGCCGCGTTGCTGGCGTTTTTCCATAGGCTCCGCCCC
CCTGACGAGCATCACAAAAATCGACGCTCAAGTCAGAGGTGGCGAAACCCGACAGGACTATAAAGATACC
AGGCGTTTCCCCCTGGAAGCTCCCTCGTGCGCTCTCCTGTTCCGACCCTGCCGCTTACCGGATACCTGTC
CGCCTTTCTCCCTTCGGGAAGCGTGGCGCTTTCTCATAGCTCACGCTGTAGGTATCTCAGTTCGGTGTAG
GTCGTTCGCTCCAAGCTGGGCTGTGTGCACGAACCCCCCGTTCAGCCCGACCGCTGCGCCTTATCCGGTA
ACTATCGTCTTGAGTCCAACCCGGTAAGACACGACTTATCGCCACTGGCAGCAGCCACTGGTAACAGGAT
TAGCAGAGCGAGGTATGTAGGCGGTGCTACAGAGTTCTTGAAGTGGTGGCCTAACTACGGCTACACTAGA
AGAACAGTATTTGGTATCTGCGCTCTGCTGAAGCCAGTTACCTTCGGAAGAAGAGTTGGTAGCTCTTGAT
CCGGCAAACAAACCACCGCTGGTAGCGGTGGTTTTTTTGTTTGCAAGCAGCAGATTACGCGCAGAAAAAA
AGGATCTCAAGAAGATCCTTTGATCTTTTCTACGGGGTCTGACGCTCAGTGGAACGAAAACTCACGTTAA
GGGATTTTGGTCATGAATTCTTGTTAGACATTATTTGCCGACTACCTTGGTGATCTCGCCTTTCACGTAG
TGAACAAATTCTTCCAACTGATCTGCGCGCGAGGCCAAGCGATCTTCTTGTCCAAGATAAGCCTGCCTAG
CTTCAAGTATGACGGGCTGATACTGGGCCGGCAGGCGCTCCATTGCCCAGTCGGCAGCGACATCCTTCGG
CGCGATTTTGCCGGTTACTGCGCTGTACCAAATGCGGGACAACGTAAGCACTACATTTCGCTCATCGCCA
GCCCAGTCGGGCGGCGAGTTCCATAGCGTTAAGGTTTCATTTAGCGCCTCAAATAGATCCTGTTCAGGAA
CCGGATCAAAGAGTTCCTCCGCCGCTGGACCTACCAAGGCAACGCTATGTTCTCTTGCTTTTGTCAGCAA
GATAGCCAGATCAATGTCGATCGTGGCTGGCTCGAAGATACCTGCAAGAATGTCATTGCGCTGCCATTCT
CCAAATTGCAGTTCGCGCTTAGCTGGATAACGCCACGGAATGATGTCGTCGTGCACAACAATGGTGACTT
CTACAGCGCGGAGAATCTCGCTCTCTCCAGGGGAAGCCGAAGTTTCCAAAAGGTCGTTGATCAAAGCTCG
CCGCGTTGTTTCATCAAGCCTTACGGTCACCGTAACCAGCAAATCAATATCACTGTGTGGCTTCAGGCCG
CCATCCACTGCGGAGCCGTACAAATGTACGGCCAGCAACGTCGGTTCGAGATGGCGCTCGATGACGCCAA
CTACCTCTGATAGTTGAGTCGATACTTCGGCGATCACCGCTTCCCTCATGATGTTTAACTCCTGAATTAA
GCCGCGCCGCGAAGCGGTGTCGGCTTGAATGAATTGTTAGGCGTCATCCTGTGCTCCCGAGAACCAGTAC
CAGTACATCGCTGTTTCGTTCGAGACTTGAGGTCTAGTTTTATACGTGAACAGGTCAATGCCGCCGAGAG
TAAAGCCACATTTTGCGTACAAATTGCAGGCAGGTACATTGTTCGTTTGTGTCTCTAATCGTATGCCAAG
GAGCTGTCTGCTTAGTGCCCACTTTTTCGCAAATTCGATGAGACTGTGCGCGACTCCTTTGCCTCGGTGC
GTGTGCGACACAACAATGTGTTCGATAGAGGCTAGATCGTTCCATGTTGAGTTGAGTTCAATCTTCCCGA
CAAGCTCTTGGTCGATGAATGTGCCATAGCAAGCAGAGTCTTCATCAGAGTCATCATCCGAGATGTAATC
CTTCCGGTAGGGGCTCACACTTCTGGTAGATAGTTCAAAGCCTTGGTCGGATAGGTGCACATCGAACACT
TCACGAACAATGAAATGGTTCTCAGCATCAAATGTTTCCGCCACCTGCTCAGGGATCACCGAAATCTTCA
TATGACGCCTAACGCCTGGCACAGCGGATCGCAAACCTGGCGCGGCTTTTGGCACAAAAGGCGTGACAGG
TTTGCGAATCCGTTGCTGCCACTTGTTTAATAGACTGGATGGAGGCGGATAAAGTTGCAGGACCACTTCT
GCGCTCGGCCCTTCCGGCTGGCTGGTTTATTGCTGATAAATCTGGAGCCGGTGAGCGTGGATCTCGCGGT
ATCATTGCAGCACTGCCATGATGATATATTTTTATCTTGTGCAATGTAACATCAGAGATTTTGAGACACA
ACGTGGCTTTGTTGAATAAATCGAACTTTTGCTGAGTTGAAGGATCAGATCACGCATCTTCCCGACAACG
CAGACCGTTCCGTGGCAAAGCAAAAGTTCAAAATCACCAACTGGTCCACCTACAACAAAGCTCTCATCAA
CCGTGGCTCCCTCACTTTCTGGCTGGATGATGGGGCGATTCAGGAGATCCCCATCCAACAGCCCGCCGTC
GAGCGGGCTTTTTTATCCCCGGAAGCCTGTGGATAGAGGGTAGTTATCCACGTGAAACCGCTAATGCCCC
GCAAAGCCTTGATTCACGGGGCTTTCCGGCCCGCTCCAAAAACTATCCACGTGAAATCGCTAATCAGGGT
ACGTGAAATCGCTAATCGGAGTACGTGAAATCGCTAATAAGGTCACGTGAAATCGCTAATCAAAAAGGCA
CGTGAGAACGCTAATAGCCCTTTCAGATCAACAGCTTGCAAACACCCCTCGCTCCGGCAAGTAGTTACAG
CAAGTAGTATGTTCAATTAGCTTTTCAATTATGAATATATATATCAATTATTGGTCGCCCTTGGCTTGTG
GACAATGCGCTACGCGCACCGGCTCCGCCCGTGGACAACCGCAAGCGGTTGCCCACCGTCGAGCGCCTTT
GCCCACAACCCGGCGGCCGGCCGCAACAGATCGTTTTATAAATTTTTTTTTTTGAAAAAGAAAAAGCCCG
AAAGGCGGCAACCTCTCGGGCTTCTGGATTTCCGATCCCCGGAATTAGATCTTGGCAGGATATATTGTGG
TGTAACGTTGGCGCGCCTACTCCAAAAATGTCAAAGATACAGTCTCAGAAGACCAAAGGGCTATTGAGAC
TTTTCAACAAAGGGTAATTTCGGGAAACCTCCTCGGATTCCATTGCCCAGCTATCTGTCACTTCATCGAA
AGGACAGTAGAAAAGGAAGGTGGCTCCTACAAATGCCATCATTGCGATAAAGGAAAGGCTATCATTCAAG
ATGCCTCTGCCGACAGTGGTCCCAAAGATGGACCCCCACCCACGAGGAGCATCGTGGAAAAAGAAGACGT
TCCAACCACGTCTTCAAAGCAAGTGGATTGATGTGACATCTCCACTGACGTAAGGGATGACGCACAATCC
CACTATCCTTCGCAAGACCCTTCCTCTATATAAGGAAGTTCATTTCATTTGGAGAGGACAGCCCAGATCA
CTAGTCTTAAGTCCGGAGCTAGCTCTAGAATGGCAAAGGATGTGGAAGCCGTTCCCGGAGAAGGATTTCA
GACAAGAGACTATCAAGATCCGCCACCAGCTCCGTTTATTGATGGAGCGGAGCTAAAGAAGTGGTCTTTC
TACAGAGCAGTTATCGCAGAGTTCGTAGCCACTCTCCTCTTCTTATACATCACCGTTTTGACAGTCATCG
GTTACAAGATTCAGTCCGATACTGATGCCGGTGGCGTAGATTGCGGCGGAGTTGGAATCCTCGGTATCGC
TTGGGCCTTTGGTGGTATGATCTTCATCCTCGTCTACTGCACCGCCGGTATCTCTGGTGGTCACATTAAC
CCAGCGGTGACATTTGGGCTATTCTTGGCACGTAAAGTGTCGTTACCTAGGGCCCTATTGTACATAATCG
CTCAGTGTTTGGGTGCGATTTGTGGAGTTGGTTTTGTCAAAGCCTTCCAAAGCTCTTACTACACCCGTTA
CGGAGGTGGAGCCAACTCTCTAGCCGATGGCTACAGCACAGGGACCGGTCTAGCCGCAGAGATCATTGGT
ACTTTCGTTCTTGTCTACACCGTCTTCTCTGCCACTGACCCCAAACGTAGTGCCAGAGACTCCCACGTTC
CGGTGTTGGCGCCACTTCCAATCGGATTTGCCGTGTTCATGGTACATTTGGCTACCATTCCCATTACCGG
AACCGGAATTAACCCGGCAAGGAGTTTCGGAGCTGCCGTAATCTACAACAAGAGCAAGCCATGGGATGAC
CACTGGATATTTTGGGTTGGACCATTCATTGGAGCTGCGATAGCTGCATTCTACCACCAATTCGTTCTAA
GAGCTTCAGGTTCTAAGTCTCTTGGATCATTCAGAAGTGCTGCCAACGTCGGATCCATGGTGAGCAAGGG
CGAGGAGGATAACATGGCCATCATCAAGGAGTTCATGCGCTTCAAGGTGCACATGGAGGGCTCCGTGAAC
GGCCACGAGTTCGAGATCGAGGGCGAGGGCGAGGGCCGCCCCTACGAGGGCACCCAGACCGCCAAGCTGA
AGGTGACCAAGGGTGGCCCCCTGCCCTTCGCCTGGGACATCCTGTCCCCTCAGTTCATGTACGGCTCCAA
GGCCTACGTGAAGCACCCCGCCGACATCCCCGACTACTTGAAGCTGTCCTTCCCCGAGGGCTTCAAGTGG
GAGCGCGTGATGAACTTCGAGGACGGCGGCGTGGTGACCGTGACCCAGGACTCCTCCCTGCAGGACGGCG
AGTTCATCTACAAGGTGAAGCTGCGCGGCACCAACTTCCCCTCCGACGGCCCCGTAATGCAGAAGAAGAC
CATGGGCTGGGAGGCCTCCTCCGAGCGGATGTACCCCGAGGACGGCGCCCTGAAGGGCGAGATCAAGCAG
AGGCTGAAGCTGAAGGACGGCGGCCACTACGACGCTGAGGTCAAGACCACCTACAAGGCCAAGAAGCCCG
TGCAGCTGCCCGGCGCCTACAACGTCAACATCAAGTTGGACATCACCTCCCACAACGAGGACTACACCAT
CGTGGAACAGTACGAACGCGCCGAGGGCCGCCACTCCACCGGCGGCATGGAGGAGCTGTACAAGTAAAGC
GGCCGCCCGGCTGCAGATCGTTCAAACATTTGGCAATAAAGTTTCTTAAGATTGAATCCTGTTGCCGGTC
TTGCGATGATTATCATATAATTTCTGTTGAATTACGTTAAGCATGTAATAATTAACATGTAATGCATGAC
GTTATTTATGAGATGGGTTTTTATGATTAGAGTCCCGCAATTATACATTTAATACGCGATAGAAAACAAA
ATATAGCGCGCAAACTAGGATAAATTATCGCGCGCGGTGTCATCTATGTTACTAGATCGGGGCGCGCCCT
CGAGAGTAGAAGAGCCGGATGCCGGGAGCAGACAAGCCCGTCAGGGCGCGTCAGCGGGTGTTGGCGGGTG
TCGGGGCTGGCTTAACTATGCGGCATCAGAGCAGATTGTACTGAGAGTGCACCATATGCGGTGTGAAATA
CCGCACAGATGCGTAAGGAGAAAATACCGCATCAGGCGCCATTCGCCATTCAGGCTGCGCAACTGTTGGG
AAGGGCGATCGGTGCGGGCCTCTTCGCTATTACGCCAGCTGGCGAAAGGGGGATGTGCTGCAAGGCGATT
AAGTTGGGTAACGCCAGGGTTTTCCCAGTCACGACGTTGTAAAACGACGGCCAGTGAATTCGAGCTCGGT
ACCCGGGGATCCTCTAGAGTCGACCTGCAGGCATGCAGGCTTGGCGTAATCATGGTCATAGCTGTTTCCT
GTGTGAAATTGTTATCCGCTCACAATTCCACACAACATACGAGCCGGAAGCATAAAGTGTAAAGCCTGGG
GTGCCTAATGAGTGAGCTAACTCACATTAATTGCGTTGCGCTCACTGCCCGCTTTCCAGTCGGGAAACCT
GTCGTGCCAGCTGCATTAATGAATCGGCCAACGCGCGGGGAGAGGCGGTTTGCGTATTGGGCGCTCTTCC
GCTTCCTCGCTCACTGACTCGCTGCGCTCGGTCGTTCGGCTGCGGCGAGCGGTATCGCTCTTCATGGATG
GGCATTAACATCTTTTACCCATACGATGTTCCTGACTATGCGGGCTATCCCTATGACGTCCCGGACTATG
CAGGATCCTATCCATATGACGTTCCAGATTACGCTTCCGGAGGTGGTGGTTCTGGTGGGGGTGGCTCTGT
GAGCAAGGGCGAGGAGCTGTTCACCGGGGTGGTGCCCATCCTGGTCGAGCTGGACGGCGACGTAAACGGC
CACAAGTTCAGCGTGTCCGGCGAGGGCGAGGGCGATGCCACCTACGGCAAGCTGACCCTGAAGCTGATCT
GCACCACCGGCAAGCTGCCCGTGCCCTGGCCCACCCTCGTGACCACCCTGGGCTACGGCCTGCAGTGCTT
CGCCCGCTACCCCGACCACATGAAGCAGCACGACTTCTTCAAGTCCGCCATGCCCGAAGGCTACGTCCAG
GAGCGCACCATCTTCTTCAAGGACGACGGCAACTACAAGACCCGCGCCGAGGTGAAGTTCGAGGGCGACA
CCCTGGTGAACCGCATCGAGCTGAAGGGCATCGACTTCAAGGAGGACGGCAACATCCTGGGGCACAAGCT
GGAGTACAACTACAACAGCCACAACGTCTATATCACCGCCGACAAGCAGAAGAACGGCATCAAGGCCAAC
TTCAAGATCCGCCACAACATCGAGGACGGCGGCGTGCAGCTCGCCGACCACTACCAGCAGAACACCCCCA
TCGGCGACGGCCCCGTGCTGCTGCCCGACAACCACTACCTGAGCTACCAGTCCGCCCTGAGCAAAGACCC
CAACGAGAAGCGCGATCACATGGTCCTGCTGGAGTTCGTGACCGCCGCCGGGATCACTCTCGGCATGGAC
GAGCTGTACAAGCATGATTCCGGAGGTGGTGGTTCTGGTGGGGGTGGCTCCTCAGGTGGCTCGGGCCAGC
TGTTGAATTTTGACCTTCTTAAGCTTGCGGGAGACGTCGAGTCCAACCCTGGGCCCCCCGGGGTGAGCAA
GGGCGAGGAGCTGTTCACCGGGGTGGTGCCCATCCTGGTCGAGCTGGACGGCGACGTAAACGGCCACAAG
TTCAGCGTGTCCGGCGAGGGCGAGGGCGATGCCACCTACGGCAAGCTGACCCTGAAGTTCATCTGCACCA
CCGGCAAGCTGCCCGTGCCCTGGCCCACCCTCGTGACCACCCTGTCCTGGGGCGTGCAGTGCTTCGCCCG
CTACCCCGACCACATGAAGCAGCACGACTTCTTCAAGTCCGCCATGCCCGAAGGCTACGTCCAGGAGCGC
ACCATCTTCTTCAAGGACGACGGCAACTACAAGACCCGCGCCGAGGTGAAGTTCGAGGGCGACACCCTGG
TGAACCGCATCGAGCTGAAGGGCATCGACTTCAAGGAGGACGGCAACATCCTGGGGCACAAGCTGGAGTA
CAACTACTTTAGCGACAACGTCTATATCACCGCCGACAAGCAGAAGAACGGCATCAAGGCCAACTTCAAG
ATCCGCCACAACATCGAGGACGGCGGCGTGCAGCTCGCCGACCACTACCAGCAGAACACCCCCATCGGCG
ACGGCCCCGTGCTGCTGCCCGACAACCACTACCTGAGCACCCAGTCCAAGCTGAGCAAAGACCCCAACGA
GAAGCGCGATCACATGGTCCTGCTGGAGTTCGTGACCGCCGCCGGGATCACTCTCGGCATGGACGAGCTG
TACATTGCTGCAGCGGCCGAATTCAAGCGTGAGGAGCAAGCAAGGAAAGCTAAGGTGAACAATGAGAAAA
AGACGGAAATAGTGAAACCAGAGAGTTGTAGCAATGAAGGAGATGTCAAGGATCTGAAAAGAAAGGACTC
TGAGGATGGAAACGAGGGTGAGGAAGAAGAAGCTTCTTCGAAACCGAAAAAGCCAAAAGTTGCTCTTTCT
CATCTTCAGGACATTGACGACACAGAAGCTGATCAAGAAGAAGAGTAATGTCGGTACGCTGAAATCACCA
GTCTCTCTCTACAAATCTATCTCTCTCTATTTTCTCCATAAATAATGTGTGAGTAGTTTCCCGATAAGGG
AAATTAGGGTTCTTATAGGGTTTCGCTCATGTGTTGAGCATATAAGAAACCCTTAGTATGTATTTGTATT
TGTAAAATACTTCTATCAATAAAATTTCTAATTCCTAAAACCAAAATCCAGTACTAAAATCCAGATCGAT
GGGCTAGAGCGGACTAGTTCTAGAGCGGCCGCCACCGCGGTGGAGCTCCAGCTTTTGTTCCCTTTAGTGA
GGGTTAATTGC
